>Addgene plasmid #41740 | pSR-siKlf5 | addgene partial sequence | sequence record 57388 | pLXSN_5
GCCCTCACTCCTTCTCTAGGCGCCGGAATTAGATCGATCTCTCGAGGTCGACGGTATCGATAAGCTTAAA
AAACATGAACGTCTTCCTCCCTCTCTTGAAGGGAGGAAGACGTTCATGTGGGGATCTCTATCACTGATAG
GGAACTTATAAGATTCCCAAATCCAAAGACATTTCACGTTTATGGTGATTTCCCAGAACACATAGCGACA
TGCAAATATTGCAGGGCGCCACTCCCCTGTCCCTCACAGCCATCTTCCTGCCAGGGCGCACGCGCGCTGG
GTGTTCCCGCCTAGTGACACTGGGCCCGCGATTCCTTGGAGCGGGTTGATGACGTCAGCGTTCGAATTCT
ACCGGGTAGGGGAGGCGCTTTTCCCAAGGCAGTCTGGAGCATGCGCTTTAGCAGCCCCGCTGGGCACTTG
GCGCTACACAAGTGGCCTCTGGCCTCGCACACATTCCACATCCACCGGTAGGCGCCAACCGGCTCCGTTC
TTTGGTGGCCCCTTCGCGCCACCTTCTACTCCTCCCCTAGTCAGGAAGTTCCCCCCCGCCCCGCAGCTCG
CGTCGTGCAGGACGTGACAAATGGAAGTAGCACGTCTCACTAGTCTCGTGCAGATGGACAGCACCGCTGA
GCAATGGAAGCGGGTAGGCCTTTGGGGCAGCGGCCAATAGCAGCTTTGCTCCTTCGCTTTCTGGGCTCAG
AGGCTGGGAAGGGGTGGGTCCGGGGGCGGGCTCAGGGGCGGGCTCAGGGGCGGGGCGGGCGCCCGAAGGT
CCTCCGGAGGCCCGGCATTCTGCACGCTTCAAAAGCGCACGTCTGCCGCGCTGTTCTCCTCTTCCTCATC
TCCGGGCCTTTCGACCTGCAGCCCAAG
