[The description below was written by a language model from this plasmid's Addgene catalogue record.]
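Description:
pSR-siKlf5 is an RNA interference plasmid built on the commercial pSuper-Retro backbone, a retroviral shRNA expression vector, and carries a short hairpin insert directed against mouse Klf5 (Krüppel-like factor 5, also known as Bteb2 or IKLF). The record lists the vector type as RNAi and the target as the murine Klf5 transcript, but it does not give the hairpin target sequence or its position within the mRNA. No feature table is provided, so the promoter and viral elements are not documented for this specific plasmid. Vectors of the pSuper family generally drive hairpin transcription from the RNA polymerase III H1 promoter. In the retroviral versions this cassette sits between retroviral long terminal repeats with a packaging signal, which allows the construct to be packaged into retroviral particles and stably integrated into target cells.

The plasmid is propagated in E. coli under ampicillin selection; its copy number is recorded as unknown. In mammalian cells it confers neomycin resistance, so transduced or transfected cells carrying the hairpin cassette can be selected with G418 to obtain stable knockdown populations.

Once expressed, the hairpin transcript is processed by the cellular RNAi machinery into a small interfering RNA that reduces Klf5 mRNA levels. The construct is therefore suited to loss-of-function studies of this zinc-finger transcription factor in mouse cells. The associated publication concerns Klf5 activation of MEK/ERK signalling through EGFR in primary squamous epithelial cells. This suggests the plasmid was used to suppress endogenous Klf5 in those cells to test its role in that pathway.
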