Addgene plasmid #41740: pSR-siKlf5
Depositing lab: Jonathan Katz. Depositing organization: University of Pennsylvania. Publication: Kruppel-like factor 5 activates MEK/ERK signaling via EGFR in primary squamous epithelial cells. Yang Y, Goldstein BG, Nakagawa H, Katz JP. FASEB J. 2007 Feb;21(2):543-50. Epub 2006 Dec 8. 10.1096/fj.06-6694com PubMed 17158781.
Backbone
  Vector backbone: pSuper-Retro
  Backbone manufacturer: Oligoengine
  Vector type: RNAi
  Selectable markers: Neomycin (select with G418)
Growth in bacteria
  Bacterial resistance: Ampicillin, 100 μg/mL
  Growth temperature: 37°C
  Growth strain: DH5alpha
  Copy number: Unknown
Gene/Insert
  Gene/Insert name: Klf5
  gRNA/shRNA sequence: Klf5
  Species: M. musculus (mouse)
  GenBank ID: NM_009769.4
  Entrez Gene: Klf5 (a.k.a. 4930520J07Rik, Bteb2, CKLF, IKLF)
Terms and licenses: Academic/Nonprofit Terms; Industry Terms: Not Available to Industry
How to cite: pSR-siKlf5 was a gift from Jonathan Katz (Addgene plasmid # 41740 ; http://n2t.net/addgene:41740 ; RRID:Addgene_41740)
